Addgene plasmid #84427: TOPO-BC33
Purpose: Encodes illumina barcodes for allele frequency sequencing (FREQ-Seq-Squared)
Depositing lab: J.J. Emerson. Depositing organization: University of California, Irvine. Publication: FREQ-Seq2: a method for precise high-throughput combinatorial quantification of allele frequencies. Zhao R, Lukacsovich T, Gaut R, Emerson JJ. G3 (Bethesda). 2023 Sep 30;13(10):jkad162. doi: 10.1093/g3journal/jkad162. PubMed 37494033.
Backbone
  Vector backbone: pCRII-TOPO
  Backbone manufacturer: Thermo Fisher Scientific
  Vector type: Barcoding plasmids
Growth in bacteria
  Bacterial resistance: Ampicillin, 100 μg/mL
  Growth temperature: 37°C
  Growth strain: DH5alpha
  Copy number: High Copy
Gene/Insert
  Gene/Insert name: BC33
  Species: Synthetic
  Insert size (bp): 86
  Promoter: SP6/T7
  Cloning method: TOPO Cloning
  Sequencing primers: 5′ T7; 3′ SP6
Terms and licenses: Academic/Nonprofit Terms; Industry Terms: Not Available to Industry
Depositor comments: This plasmid is part of the FREQ-Seq-Squared kit. See Addgene's kit collection page for more details: https://www.addgene.org/kits/
How to cite: TOPO-BC33 was a gift from J.J. Emerson (Addgene plasmid # 84427 ; http://n2t.net/addgene:84427 ; RRID:Addgene_84427)
