[The description below was written by a language model from this plasmid's Addgene catalogue record and pLannotate feature annotations shown in this document.]
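Description:
TOPO-BC33 is a small bacterial cloning plasmid (about 4.1 kb in the assembled sequence) built on the commercial pCRII-TOPO backbone. It belongs to a set of barcoding plasmids that make up the FREQ-Seq-Squared kit. It is maintained in E. coli at high copy through a ColE1/pUC-type origin and is selected with ampicillin via the β-lactamase gene. The feature table also shows an intact neo (kanamycin/neomycin phosphotransferase) coding sequence preceded by a Tn5-derived remnant annotated as a tnpA fragment, so a second resistance marker is present even though the catalogue lists only ampicillin. An f1 origin is also carried, which in principle allows single-stranded DNA production with helper phage.

The payload is an 86 bp synthetic insert, BC33, introduced by TOPO cloning into the site that lies within the lacZα region downstream of the lac promoter, CAP binding site and lac operator. The annotated lacZα is only a fragment, which fits with the reading frame being interrupted at the cloning site. Opposing SP6 and T7 phage promoters flank the insert. The record lists them as the promoters and as the sequencing primer sites, but nothing indicates that the insert is meant to be expressed. The annotation tool did not assign a feature to the insert itself, which lies in the unannotated interval between the two phage promoters.

According to the record, the insert encodes an Illumina barcode used for allele frequency sequencing, so the plasmid serves as a stable, renewable source of one defined barcode. The associated method is described as combinatorial, high-throughput quantification of allele frequencies. The record does not detail how the barcode is recovered from the plasmid or how it is joined to target amplicons.
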