Features (pLannotate 1.2.2; 13 found; start..end, strand, type, name):
      2..94      +  CDS            lacI (fragment): lac repressor; lacI; The lac repressor binds to the lac operator to inhibit transcription in E. coli. This inhibition can be relieved by adding lactose or isopropyl-β-D-thiogalactopyranoside (IPTG).
    107..128     +  protein_bind   CAP binding site: CAP binding activates transcription in the presence of cAMP. E. coli catabolite activator protein
    143..173     +  promoter       lac promoter: promoter for the E. coli lac operon
    181..197     +  protein_bind   lac operator: The lac repressor binds to the lac operator to inhibit transcription in E. coli. This inhibition can be relieved by adding lactose or isopropyl-β-D-thiogalactopyranoside (IPTG). lac repressor encoded by lacI
    239..257     +  promoter       SP6 promoter: promoter for bacteriophage SP6 RNA polymerase
    493..511     -  promoter       T7 promoter: promoter for bacteriophage T7 RNA polymerase
    514..671     +  CDS            lacZα (fragment): LacZα fragment of β-galactosidase; lacZ fragment
    675..1103    +  rep_origin     f1 ori (sequence partly withheld): f1 bacteriophage origin of replication; arrow indicates direction of (+) strand synthesis
   1116..1415    +  CDS            tnpA (fragment): TN5P_ECOLX - Also known as tnp. Experimental evidence at protein level: Swiss-Prot protein existence level 1. Mediates transposition of transposon Tn5 by a 'cut and paste' mechanism. First, the monomeric transposase binds the 19 bp inverted DNA repeats flanking the transposon. Then, dimerization of the DNA- bound transposase creates a synaptic DNA complex. After nicking of the first DNA strand, excision of the transposon proceeds through a series of intermediates. The transposase then mediates the insertion of the transposon at a new site by strand transfer. The activity of the wild- type tran
   1447..2238    +  CDS            neo: KKA2_KLEPN - Also known as kan, nptII. Experimental evidence at protein level: Swiss-Prot protein existence level 1. Resistance to kanamycin, neomycin, paromomycin, ribostamycin, butirosin and gentamicin B. From Klebsiella pneumoniae.
   2242..2258    +  promoter       AmpR promoter (fragment): bla
   2259..3119    +  CDS            AmpR: β-lactamase; bla; confers resistance to ampicillin, carbenicillin, and related antibiotics
   3290..3878    +  rep_origin     ori: high-copy-number ColE1/pMB1/pBR322/pUC origin of replication
>Addgene plasmid #84427 | TOPO-BC33 | addgene full sequence | sequence record 163378 | Addgene assembled sequence
AGCGCCCAATACGCAAACCGCCTCTCCCCGCGCGTTGGCCGATTCATTAATGCAGCTGGCACGACAGGTT
TCCCGACTGGAAAGCGGGCAGTGAGCGCAACGCAATTAATGTGAGTTAGCTCACTCATTAGGCACCCCAG
GCTTTACACTTTATGCTTCCGGCTCGTATGTTGTGTGGAATTGTGAGCGGATAACAATTTCACACAGGAA
ACAGCTATGACCATGATTACGCCAAGCTATTTAGGTGACACTATAGAATACTCAAGCTATGCATCAAGCT
TGGTACCGAGCTCGGATCCACTAGTAACGGCCGCCAGTGTGCTGGAATTCGCCCTTAAGCAGAAGACGGC
ATACGAGATCGGTCTCGGCATTCCTGCTGAACCGCTCTTCCGATCTCGGATACTAGAGAACCCACTGCTT
ACAAGGGCGAATTCTGCAGATATCCATCACACTGGCGGCCGCTCGAGCATGCATCTAGAGGGCCCAATTC
GCCCTATAGTGAGTCGTATTACAATTCACTGGCCGTCGTTTTACAACGTCGTGACTGGGAAAACCCTGGC
GTTACCCAACTTAATCGCCTTGCAGCACATCCCCCTTTCGCCAGCTGGCGTAATAGCGAAGAGGCCCGCA
CCGATCGCCCTTCCCAACAGTTGCGCAGCCTGAATGGCGAATGG
[124 nt withheld, positions 675-798]
C
[91 nt withheld, positions 800-890]
A
[49 nt withheld, positions 892-940]
CCTTTGACGTTGGAGTCCACGTTCTTT
[37 nt withheld, positions 968-1004]
ACCCTATCTCGGTCTATTCTTTTGATTTATAAGGGATTTTGCCGATTTCGGCCTATTGGTTAAAAAATGA
GCTGATTTAACAAAAATTTAACGCGAATTTTAACAAAATTCAGGGCGCAAGGGCTGCTAAAGGAAGCGGA
ACACGTAGAAAGCCAGTCCGCAGAAACGGTGCTGACCCCGGATGAATGTCAGCTACTGGGCTATCTGGAC
AAGGGAAAACGCAAGCGCAAAGAGAAAGCAGGTAGCTTGCAGTGGGCTTACATGGCGATAGCTAGACTGG
GCGGTTTTATGGACAGCAAGCGAACCGGAATTGCCAGCTGGGGCGCCCTCTGGTAAGGTTGGGAAGCCCT
GCAAAGTAAACTGGATGGCTTTCTTGCCGCCAAGGATCTGATGGCGCAGGGGATCAAGATCTGATCAAGA
GACAGGATGAGGATCGTTTCGCATGATTGAACAAGATGGATTGCACGCAGGTTCTCCGGCCGCTTGGGTG
GAGAGGCTATTCGGCTATGACTGGGCACAACAGACAATCGGCTGCTCTGATGCCGCCGTGTTCCGGCTGT
CAGCGCAGGGGCGCCCGGTTCTTTTTGTCAAGACCGACCTGTCCGGTGCCCTGAATGAACTGCAGGACGA
GGCAGCGCGGCTATCGTGGCTGGCCACGACGGGCGTTCCTTGCGCAGCTGTGCTCGACGTTGTCACTGAA
GCGGGAAGGGACTGGCTGCTATTGGGCGAAGTGCCGGGGCAGGATCTCCTGTCATCCCACCTTGCTCCTG
CCGAGAAAGTATCCATCATGGCTGATGCAATGCGGCGGCTGCATACGCTTGATCCGGCTACCTGCCCATT
CGACCACCAAGCGAAACATCGCATCGAGCGAGCACGTACTCGGATGGAAGCCGGTCTTGTCGATCAGGAT
GATCTGGACGAAGAGCATCAGGGGCTCGCGCCAGCCGAACTGTTCGCCAGGCTCAAGGCGCGCATGCCCG
ACGGCGAGGATCTCGTCGTGACCCATGGCGATGCCTGCTTGCCGAATATCATGGTGGAAAATGGCCGCTT
TTCTGGATTCATCGACTGTGGCCGGCTGGGTGTGGCGGACCGCTATCAGGACATAGCGTTGGCTACCCGT
GATATTGCTGAAGAGCTTGGCGGCGAATGGGCTGACCGCTTCCTCGTGCTTTACGGTATCGCCGCTCCCG
ATTCGCAGCGCATCGCCTTCTATCGCCTTCTTGACGAGTTCTTCTGAATTGAAAAAGGAAGAGTATGAGT
ATTCAACATTTCCGTGTCGCCCTTATTCCCTTTTTTGCGGCATTTTGCCTTCCTGTTTTTGCTCACCCAG
AAACGCTGGTGAAAGTAAAAGATGCTGAAGATCAGTTGGGTGCACGAGTGGGTTACATCGAACTGGATCT
CAACAGCGGTAAGATCCTTGAGAGTTTTCGCCCCGAAGAACGTTTTCCAATGATGAGCACTTTTAAAGTT
CTGCTATGTGGCGCGGTATTATCCCGTATTGACGCCGGGCAAGAGCAACTCGGTCGCCGCATACACTATT
CTCAGAATGACTTGGTTGAGTACTCACCAGTCACAGAAAAGCATCTTACGGATGGCATGACAGTAAGAGA
ATTATGCAGTGCTGCCATAACCATGAGTGATAACACTGCGGCCAACTTACTTCTGACAACGATCGGAGGA
CCGAAGGAGCTAACCGCTTTTTTGCACAACATGGGGGATCATGTAACTCGCCTTGATCGTTGGGAACCGG
AGCTGAATGAAGCCATACCAAACGACGAGCGTGACACCACGATGCCTGTAGCAATGGCAACAACGTTGCG
CAAACTATTAACTGGCGAACTACTTACTCTAGCTTCCCGGCAACAATTAATAGACTGGATGGAGGCGGAT
AAAGTTGCAGGACCACTTCTGCGCTCGGCCCTTCCGGCTGGCTGGTTTATTGCTGATAAATCTGGAGCCG
GTGAGCGTGGGTCTCGCGGTATCATTGCAGCACTGGGGCCAGATGGTAAGCCCTCCCGTATCGTAGTTAT
CTACACGACGGGGAGTCAGGCAACTATGGATGAACGAAATAGACAGATCGCTGAGATAGGTGCCTCACTG
ATTAAGCATTGGTAACTGTCAGACCAAGTTTACTCATATATACTTTAGATTGATTTAAAACTTCATTTTT
AATTTAAAAGGATCTAGGTGAAGATCCTTTTTGATAATCTCATGACCAAAATCCCTTAACGTGAGTTTTC
GTTCCACTGAGCGTCAGACCCCGTAGAAAAGATCAAAGGATCTTCTTGAGATCCTTTTTTTCTGCGCGTA
ATCTGCTGCTTGCAAACAAAAAAACCACCGCTACCAGCGGTGGTTTGTTTGCCGGATCAAGAGCTACCAA
CTCTTTTTCCGAAGGTAACTGGCTTCAGCAGAGCGCAGATACCAAATACTGTTCTTCTAGTGTAGCCGTA
GTTAGGCCACCACTTCAAGAACTCTGTAGCACCGCCTACATACCTCGCTCTGCTAATCCTGTTACCAGTG
GCTGCTGCCAGTGGCGATAAGTCGTGTCTTACCGGGTTGGACTCAAGACGATAGTTACCGGATAAGGCGC
AGCGGTCGGGCTGAACGGGGGGTTCGTGCACACAGCCCAGCTTGGAGCGAACGACCTACACCGAACTGAG
ATACCTACAGCGTGAGCTATGAGAAAGCGCCACGCTTCCCGAAGGGAGAAAGGCGGACAGGTATCCGGTA
AGCGGCAGGGTCGGAACAGGAGAGCGCACGAGGGAGCTTCCAGGGGGAAACGCCTGGTATCTTTATAGTC
CTGTCGGGTTTCGCCACCTCTGACTTGAGCGTCGATTTTTGTGATGCTCGTCAGGGGGGCGGAGCCTATG
GAAAAACGCCAGCAACGCGGCCTTTTTACGGTTCCTGGCCTTTTGCTGGCCTTTTGCTCACATGTTCTTT
CCTGCGTTATCCCCTGATTCTGTGGATAACCGTATTACCGCCTTTGAGTGAGCTGATACCGCTCGCCGCA
GCCGAACGACCGAGCGCAGCGAGTCAGTGAGCGAGGAAGCGGAAG
