>Addgene plasmid #84427 | TOPO-BC33 | depositor partial sequence | sequence record 161033 | Primer and barcode sequence
GTAAGCAGTGGGTTCTCTAGTATCCGAGATCGGAAGAGCGGTTC
