>Addgene plasmid #84427 | TOPO-BC33 | addgene partial sequence | sequence record 163377 | F1ori-R 5'-AGGGAAGAAAGCGAAAGGAG-3'
[65 nt withheld, positions 1-65]
CCATTCGCCATTCAGGCTGCGCAACTGTTGGGAAGGGCGATCGGTGCGGGCCTCTTCGCTATTACGCCAG
CTGGCGAAAGGGGGATGTGCTGCAAGGCGATTAAGTTGGGTAACGCCAGGGTTTTCCCAGTCACGACGTT
GTAAAACGACGGCCAGTGAATTGTAATACGACTCACTATAGGGCGAATTGGGCCCTCTAGATGCATGCTC
GAGCGGCCGCCAGTGTGATGGATATCTGCAGAATTCGCCCTTGTAAGCAGTGGGTTCTCTAGTATCCGAG
ATCGGAAGAGCGGTTCAGCAGGAATGCCGAGACCGATCTCGTATGCCGTCTTCTGCTTAAGGGCGAATTC
CAGCACACTGGCGGCCGTTACTAGTGGATCCGAGCTCGGTACCAAGCTTGATGCATAGCTTGAGTATTCT
ATAGTGTCACCTAAATAGCTTGGCGTAATCATGGTCATAGCTGTTTCCTGTGTGAAATTGTTATCCGCTC
ACAATTCCACACAACATACGAGCCGGAAGCATAAAGTGTAAAGCCTGGGGTGCCTAATGAGTGAGCTAAC
TCACATTAATTGCGTTGCGCTCACTGCCCGCTTTCCAGTCGGGAAACCTGTCGTGCCAGCTGCATTAATG
AATCGGCCAACGCGCGGGGAGAGGCGGTTTGCGTATTGGGCGCTCTTCCGCTTCCTCGCTCACTGACTCG
CTGCGCTCGGTCGTTCGGCTGCGGCGAGCGGTATCAGCTCACTCAAAGGCG
